Addgene plasmid #15678: pcDNA3 AU1 mTOR S2035W
Depositing lab: John Lawrence. Publication: The rapamycin-binding domain governs substrate selectivity by the mammalian target of rapamycin. McMahon LP, Choi KM, Lin TA, Abraham RT, Lawrence JC. Mol Cell Biol. 2002 Nov . 22(21):7428-38. 10.1128/MCB.22.21.7428-7438.2002 PubMed 12370290.
Backbone
  Vector backbone: pcDNA3.1
  Backbone manufacturer: Invitrogen
  Backbone size w/o insert (bp): 5400
  Vector type: Mammalian Expression
  Selectable markers: Neomycin (select with G418)
Growth in bacteria
  Bacterial resistance: Ampicillin, 100 μg/mL
  Growth temperature: 37°C
  Growth strain: DH5alpha
  Copy number: High Copy
Gene/Insert
  Gene/Insert name: mTOR (alt names: FRAP1; FRAP2; RAFT1)
  Species: R. norvegicus (rat)
  Insert size (bp): 8554
  Mutation: S2035W
  GenBank ID: NM_019906
  Entrez Gene: Mtor (a.k.a. Frap1, RAFT1)
  Tag / fusion protein: AU1 (N terminal on insert)
  Cloning method: Restriction Enzyme; 5′ cloning site HindIII (not destroyed); 3′ cloning site NotI (not destroyed)
  Sequencing primers: 5′ T7
Resource information
  A portion of this plasmid was derived from a plasmid made by: Robert T. Abraham (Burnham Institute of Medical Research)
Terms and licenses: Academic/Nonprofit Terms; Industry Terms: Not Available to Industry
Depositor comments: See author's map for detailed information.
How to cite: pcDNA3 AU1 mTOR S2035W was a gift from John Lawrence (Addgene plasmid # 15678 ; http://n2t.net/addgene:15678 ; RRID:Addgene_15678)
