[The description below was written by a language model from this plasmid's Addgene catalogue record.]
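Description:
pcDNA3 AU1 mTOR S2035W is a mammalian expression plasmid built on the Invitrogen pcDNA3.1 backbone (about 5.4 kb without insert; the plasmid name says pcDNA3). It carries rat mTOR (also known as FRAP1, FRAP2 or RAFT1) as an insert of roughly 8.5 kb. It is maintained in E. coli as a high-copy plasmid under ampicillin selection, and it also carries a neomycin resistance marker, so stably transfected mammalian cells can be selected with G418. The record does not list the promoter or include a feature table. pcDNA3-series vectors normally drive the insert from the CMV immediate-early promoter, with a T7 promoter just upstream of the cloning site, which fits the T7 primer listed for 5′ sequencing.

The mTOR coding sequence was cloned between HindIII and NotI, both of which remain intact, and is fused at its N terminus to an AU1 epitope tag. The tag allows the recombinant kinase to be detected or immunoprecipitated separately from endogenous mTOR. The insert carries the S2035W substitution, which replaces a serine with a bulky tryptophan. This residue lies in the FKBP12-rapamycin-binding (FRB) domain, and substitutions there are generally known to interfere with binding of the FKBP12-rapamycin complex, making the kinase resistant to rapamycin. The associated publication addresses how the rapamycin-binding domain governs mTOR substrate selectivity. This suggests the construct is meant for expressing a tagged rapamycin-binding-domain mutant in cultured mammalian cells to study mTOR activity toward its substrates and its response to rapamycin. Part of the plasmid was derived from a construct made in another laboratory, and the depositor refers users to the author's map for further detail.
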