>Addgene plasmid #15678 | pcDNA3 AU1 mTOR S2035W | addgene partial sequence | sequence record 22123 | 15678 with CMV-F
CNTGGGGCNTTAGCAGAGCTCTCTGGCTACTAGAGAACCCACTGCTTACTGGCTTATCGAAATTAATACG
ACTCACTATAGGGAGACCCAAGCTTCTCGAGCCACCATGGACACGTACAGGTACATCCTTGGGACAGGCC
CTGCCACGGCCACCGCCGGTGCCGCCACATCCAGCAACGTGAGCGTTCTGCAGCAGTTCGCCAGTGGGCT
GAAGAGCCGGAATGAGGAGACCAGGGCCAAAGCAGCCAAGGAGCTCCAGCACTATGTCACCATGGAACTT
CGAGAGATGAGTCAGGAGGAGTCTACTCGCTTCTATGACCAGCTGAACCATCACATTTTTGAACTGGTTT
CCAGCTCAGACGCCAATGAGAGGAAGGGTGGCATCTTGGCCATTGCCAGCCTCATTGGAGTGGAAGGTGG
GAATTCCACCAGGATTGGCAGATTTGCCAACTACCTTCGGAACCTCCTCCCCTCAAGTGATCCAGTTGTC
ATGGAGATGGCATCCAAGGCCATTGGCCGCCTTGCAATGGCAGGGGACACTTTCACTGCTGAGTATGTGG
AGTTTGAAGTGAAGCGAGCCTTGGAGTGGCTGGGTGCTGACCGAAATGAGGGCCGGAGACATGCAGCTGT
CCTCGTTCTCCGTGAGCTGGCCATCAGCGTCCCCACCTTCTTCTTCCAGCAAGTTCAGCCCTTCTTTGAC
AACATTTTTGTGGCTGTGTGGGACCCCAAGCAGGCCATCCGTGAAGGAGCTGTGGCTGCCCTT
